>Addgene plasmid #118909 | pOCC167 | depositor full sequence | sequence record 224699 | Full Sequence
AGCTGCCACCATTTTGTTCGCCCAGGACTCTAGCTATAGTTCTAGTGGTTGGCTACGTATACTCCGGAAT
ATTAATAGATCATGGAGATAATTAAAATGATAACCATCTCGCAAATAAATAAGTATTTTACTGTTTTCGT
AACAGTTTTGTAATAAAAAAACCTATAAATATTCCGGATTATTCATACCGTCCCACCATCGGGCGCGGAT
CGCCACCATGGGCAAATTCTTAGTCAACGTTGCCCTTGTTTTTATGGTCGTATACATTTCTTACATCTAT
GCGGGATCCAATTGGGCGGCCGCAAGCGCTATGGCCACAACCTGTTACATTGCACAAGATAAAAATATAT
CATCACGAACAGTAAAACTGTCTGCTTACATAAACAGTAATACAAGGGGTGTTATGCAGTTTAAGGTTTA
CACCTATAAAAGAGAGAGCCGTTATCGTCTGTTTGTGGATGTACAGAGTGATATTATTGACACGCCCGGG
CGACGGATGGTGATCCCCCTGGCCAGTGCCCGTCTGCTGTCAGATAAAGTCTCCCGTGAACTTTACCCGG
TGGTGCATATCGGGGATGAAAGCTGGCGCATGATGACCACCGATATGGCCAGTGTGCCGGTCTCCGTTAT
CGGGGAAGAAGTGGCTGATCTCAGCCACCGCGAAAATGACATCAAAAACGCCATTAACCTGATGTTCTGG
GGAATATAAATGTCAGGCTCCCTTATACACAGCCAGTGGCGCGCCGCTGGAAGTTCTGTTCCAGGGGCCG
GGCAGCAGCCATCACCATCACCATCACAGTGGATAATAGAAGCTTGTCGAGAAGTACTAGAGGATCATAA
TCAGCCATACCACATTTGTAGAGGTTTTACTTGCTTTAAAAAACCTCCCACACCTCCCCCTGAACCTGAA
ACATAAAATGAATGCAATTGTTGTTGTTAACTTGTTTATTGCAGCTTATAATGGTTACAAATAAAGCAAT
AGCATCACAAATTTCACAAATAAAGCATTTTTTTCACTGCATTCTAGTTGTGGTTTGTCCAAACTCATCA
ATGTATCTTATCATGTCTGGATCTGATCACTGCTTGAGCCTAGGAGATCCGAACCAGATAAGTGAAAGCC
TGCATCCGCAGATCTTAATTAATAAAACACGATACATTGTTATTAGTACATTTATTAAGCGCTAGATTCT
GTGCGTTGTTGATTTACAGACAATTGTTGTACGTATTTTAATAATTCATTAAATTTATAATCTTTAGGGT
GGTATGTTAGAGCGAAAATCAAATGATTTTCAGCGTCTTTATATCTGAATTTAAATATTAAATCCTCAAT
AGATTTGTAAAATAGGTTTCGATTAGTTTCAAACAAGGGTTGTTTTTCCGAACCGATGGCTGGACTATCT
AATGGATTTTCGCTCAACGCCACAAAACTTGCCAAATCTTGTAGCAGCAATCTAGCTTTGTCGATATTCG
TTTGTGTTTTGTTTTGTAATAAAGGTTCGACGTCGTTCAAAATATTATGCGCTTTTGTATTTCTTTCATC
ACTGTCGTTAGTGTACAATTGACTCGACGTAAACACGTTAAATAACGCTTGGACATATTTAACATCGGGC
GTGTTAGCTTTATTAGGCCGATTATCGTCGTCGTCCCAACCCTCGTCGTTAGAAGTTGCTTCCGAAGACG
ATTTTGCCATAGCCACACGACGCCTATTAATTGTGTCGGCTAACACGTCCGCGATCAAATTTGTAGTTGA
GCTTTTTGGGCCTCATGGGCCTTCCGCTCACTGCCCGCTTTCCAGTCGGGAAACCTGTCGTGCCAGCTGC
ATTAACATGGTCATAGCTGTTTCCTTGCGTATTGGGCGCTCTCCGCTTCCTCGCTCACTGACTCGCTGCG
CTCGGTCGTTCGGGTAAAGCCTGGGGTGCCTAATGAGCAAAAGGCCAGCAAAAGGCCAGGAACCGTAAAA
AGGCCGCGTTGCTGGCGTTTTTCCATAGGCTCCGCCCCCCTGACGAGCATCACAAAAATCGACGCTCAAG
TCAGAGGTGGCGAAACCCGACAGGACTATAAAGATACCAGGCGTTTCCCCCTGGAAGCTCCCTCGTGCGC
TCTCCTGTTCCGACCCTGCCGCTTACCGGATACCTGTCCGCCTTTCTCCCTTCGGGAAGCGTGGCGCTTT
CTCATAGCTCACGCTGTAGGTATCTCAGTTCGGTGTAGGTCGTTCGCTCCAAGCTGGGCTGTGTGCACGA
ACCCCCCGTTCAGCCCGACCGCTGCGCCTTATCCGGTAACTATCGTCTTGAGTCCAACCCGGTAAGACAC
GACTTATCGCCACTGGCAGCAGCCACTGGTAACAGGATTAGCAGAGCGAGGTATGTAGGCGGTGCTACAG
AGTTCTTGAAGTGGTGGCCTAACTACGGCTACACTAGAAGAACAGTATTTGGTATCTGCGCTCTGCTGAA
GCCAGTTACCTTCGGAAAAAGAGTTGGTAGCTCTTGATCCGGCAAACAAACCACCGCTGGTAGCGGTGGT
TTTTTTGTTTGCAAGCAGCAGATTACGCGCAGAAAAAAAGGATCTCAAGAAGATCCTTTGATCTTTTCTA
CGGGGTCTGACGCTCAGTGGAACGAAAACTCACGTTAAGGGATTTTGGTCATGAGATTATCAAAAAGGAT
CTTCACCTAGATCCTTTTAAATTAAAAATGAAGTTTTAAATCAATCTAAAGTATATATGAGTAAACTTGG
TCTGACAGTTACCAATGCTTAATCAGTGAGGCACCTATCTCAGCGATCTGTCTATTTCGTTCATCCATAG
TTGCCTGACTCCCCGTCGTGTAGATAACTACGATACGGGAGGGCTTACCATCTGGCCCCAGTGCTGCAAT
GATACCGCGAGACCCACGCTCACCGGCTCCAGATTTATCAGCAATAAACCAGCCAGCCGGAAGGGCCGAG
CGCAGAAGTGGTCCTGCAACTTTATCCGCCTCCATCCAGTCTATTAATTGTTGCCGGGAAGCTAGAGTAA
GTAGTTCGCCAGTTAATAGTTTGCGCAACGTTGTTGCCATTGCTGCAGGCATCGTGGTGTCACGCTCGTC
GTTTGGTATGGCTTCATTCAGCTCCGGTTCCCAACGATCAAGGCGAGTTACATGATCCCCCATGTTGTGC
AAAAAAGCGGTTAGCTCCTTCGGTCCTCCGATCGTTGTCAGAAGTAAGTTGGCCGCAGTGTTATCACTCA
TGGTTATGGCAGCACTGCATAATTCTCTTACTGTCATGCCATCCGTAAGATGCTTTTCTGTGACTGGTGA
GTACTCAACCAAGTCATTCTGAGAATAGTGTATGCGGCGACCGAGTTGCTCTTGCCCGGCGTCAACACGG
GATAATACCGCGCCACATAGCAGAACTTTAAAAGTGCTCATCATTGGAAAACGTTCTTCGGGGCGAAAAC
TCTCAAGGATCTTACCGCTGTTGAGATCCAGTTCGATGTAACCCACTCGTGCACCCAACTGATCTTCAGC
ATCTTTTACTTTCACCAGCGTTTCTGGGTGAGCAAAAACAGGAAGGCAAAATGCCGCAAAAAAGGGAATA
AGGGCGACACGGAAATGTTGAATACTCATTACTCTTCCTTTTTCAATATTATTGAAGCATTTATCAGGGT
TATTGTCTCATGAGCGGATACATATTTGAATGTATTTAGAAAAATAAACAAATAGGGGTTCCGCGCACAT
TTCCCCGAAAAGTGCCACCTAAATTGTAAGCGTTAATATTTTGTTAAAATTCGCGTTAAATTTTTGTTAA
ATCAGCTCATTTTTTAACCAATAGGCCGAAATCGGCAAAATCCCTTATAAATCAAAAGAATAGACCGAGA
TAGGGTTGAGTGGCCGCTACAGGGCGCTCCCATTCGCCATTCAGGCTGCGCAACTGTTGGGAAGGGCGTT
TCGGTGCGGGCCTCTTCGCTATTACGCCAGCTGGCGAAAGGGGGATGTGCTGCAAGGCGATTAAGTTGGG
TAACGCCAGGGTTTTCCCAGTCACGACGTTGTAAAACGACGGCCAGTGAGCGCGACGTAATACGACTCAC
TATAGGGCGAATTGGCGGAAGGCCGTCAAGGCCGTGACGTTAAAACTATTAAGCCATCCAATCGACCGTT
AGTCGAATCAGGACCGCTGGTGCGAGAAGCCGCGAAGTATGGCGAATGCATCGTATAACGTGTGGAGTCC
GCTCATTAGAGCGTCATGTTTAGACAAGAAAGCTACATATTTAATTGATCCCGATGATTTTATTGATAAA
TTGACCCTAACTCCATACACGGTATTCTACAATGGCGGGGTTTTGGTCAAAATTTCCGGACTGCGATTGT
ACATGCTGTTAACGGCTCCGCCCACTATTAATGAAATTAAAAATTCCAATTTTAAAAAACGCAGCAAGAG
AAACATTTGTATGAAAGAATGCGTAGAAGGAAAGAAAAATGTCGTGGACATGCTGAACAACAAGATTAAT
ATGCCTCCGTGTATAAAAAAAATATTGAACGATTTGAAAGAAAACAATGTACCGCGCGGCGGTATGTACA
GGAAGAGGTTTATACTAAACTGTTACATTGCAAACGTGGTTTCGTGTGCCAAGTGTGAAAACCGATGTTT
AATCAAGGCTCTGACGCATTTCTACAACCACGACTCCAAGTGTGTGGGTGAAGTCATGCATCTTTTAATC
AAATCCCAAGATGTGTATAAACCACCAAACTGCCAAAAAATGAAAACTGTGGACAAGCTCTGTCCGTTTG
CTGGCAACTGCAAGGGTCTCAATCCTATTTGTAATTATTGAATAATAAAACAATTATAAATGCTAAATTT
GTTTTTTATTAACGATACAAACCAAACGCAACAAGAACATTTGTAGTATTATCTATAATTGAAAACGCGT
AGTTATAATCGCTGAGGTAATATTTAAAATCATTTTCAAATGATTCACAGTTAATTTGCGACAATATAAT
TTTATTTTCACATAAACTAGACGCCTTGTCGTCTTCTTCTTCGTATTCCTTCTCTTTTTCATTTTTCTCC
TCATAAAAATTAACATAGTTATTATCGTATCCATATATGTATCTATCGTATAGAGTAAATTTTTTGTTGT
CATAAATATATATGTCTTTTTTAATGGGGTGTATAGTACCGCTGCGCATAGTTTTTCTGTAATTTACAAC
AGTGCTATTTTCTGGTAGTTCTTCGGAGTGTGTTGCTTTAATTATTAAATTTATATAATCAATGAATTTG
GGATCGTCGGTTTTGTACAATATGTTGCCGGCATAGTACGCAGCTTCTTCTAGTTCAATTACACCATTTT
TTAGCAGCACCGGATTAACATAACTTTCCAAAATGTTGTACGAACCGTTAAACAAAAACAGTTCACCTCC
CTTTTCTATACTATTGTCTGCGAGCAGTTGTTTGTTGTTAAAAATAACAGCCATTGTAATGAGACGCACA
AACTAATATCACA
Features (pLannotate 1.2.2; 17 found; start..end, strand, type, name):
     79..170     +  promoter       polyhedrin promoter: polh from Autographa californica; promoter for the baculovirus polyhedrin gene
    224..282     +  sig_peptide    melittin signal sequence (fragment): signal sequence from honeybee melittin
    404..706     +  CDS            ccdB: CCDB_ECOLI - Also known as G, letB, letD. Experimental evidence at protein level: Swiss-Prot protein existence level 1. Toxic component of a type II toxin-antitoxin (TA) system, functioning in plasmid maintainence. Responsible for the post- segregational killing (PSK) of plasmid-free cells, also referred to as a plasmid addiction system. Half-life of over 2 hours. Cell killing by CcdB is accompanied by filamentation, defects in chromosome and plasmid segregation, defects in cell division, formation of anucleate cells, decreased DNA synthesis and plasmid loss. Interferes with the activity of DN
    780..797     +  CDS            7xHis (fragment): 6xHis affinity tag
    833..916     +  CDS            large T antigen (fragment): large T antigen from SV40 (simian virus 40)
    939..1073    +  polyA_signal   SV40 poly(A) signal: SV40 polyadenylation signal
   1146..1518    +  3'UTR          polyhedrin 3' UTR: 3' UTR from the Autographa californica nucleopolyhedrovirus polyhedrin gene (Suzuki et al., 2006)
   1778..1825    -  CDS            lacI (fragment): lac repressor; lacI; The lac repressor binds to the lac operator to inhibit transcription in E. coli. This inhibition can be relieved by adding lactose or isopropyl-β-D-thiogalactopyranoside (IPTG).
   1862..1902    -  rep_origin     RSF ori (fragment): Plasmids containing the RSF 1030 origin of replication can be propagated in E. coli cells that contain additional plasmids with compatible origins.
   1980..2568    -  rep_origin     ori: high-copy-number ColE1/pMB1/pBR322/pUC origin of replication
   2739..3599    -  CDS            AmpR: β-lactamase; bla; confers resistance to ampicillin, carbenicillin, and related antibiotics
   3601..3705    -  promoter       AmpR promoter: bla
   3731..3862    -  rep_origin     M13 ori (fragment): M13 bacteriophage origin of replication; arrow indicates direction of (+) strand synthesis
   3883..4039    -  CDS            lacZα (fragment): LacZα fragment of β-galactosidase; lacZ fragment
   4048..4066    +  promoter       T7 promoter: promoter for bacteriophage T7 RNA polymerase
   4169..4798    +  CDS            LEF-2: LEF2_NPVAC - Experimental evidence at protein level: Swiss-Prot protein existence level 1. Plays an essential role in viral DNA replication. Does not seem to participate in the initiation step but is rather important for the amplification of DNA. Also required for expression from the vp39 and polh promoters. From Autographa californica nuclear polyhedrosis virus (AcMNPV).
   4839..5444    +  CDS            ORF603: baculovirus ORF603 protein
