>Addgene plasmid #118909 | pOCC167 | addgene full sequence | sequence record 232266 | Addgene NGS Result
AAATTCTTAGTCAACGTTGCCCTTGTTTTTATGGTCGTATACATTTCTTACATCTATGCGGGATCCAATT
GGGCGGCCGCAAGCGCTATGGCCACAACCTGTTACATTGCACAAGATAAAAATATATCATCACGAACAGT
AAAACTGTCTGCTTACATAAACAGTAATACAAGGGGTGTTATGCAGTTTAAGGTTTACACCTATAAAAGA
GAGAGCCGTTATCGTCTGTTTGTGGATGTACAGAGTGATATTATTGACACGCCCGGGCGACGGATGGTGA
TCCCCCTGGCCAGTGCCCGTCTGCTGTCAGATAAAGTCTCCCGTGAACTTTACCCGGTGGTGCATATCGG
GGATGAAAGCTGGCGCATGATGACCACCGATATGGCCAGTGTGCCGGTCTCCGTTATCGGGGAAGAAGTG
GCTGATCTCAGCCACCGCGAAAATGACATCAAAAACGCCATTAACCTGATGTTCTGGGGAATATAAATGT
CAGGCTCCCTTATACACAGCCAGTGGCGCGCCGCTGGAAGTTCTGTTCCAGGGGCCGGGCAGCAGCCATC
ACCATCACCATCACAGTGGATAATAGAAGCTTGTCGAGAAGTACTAGAGGATCATAATCAGCCATACCAC
ATTTGTAGAGGTTTTACTTGCTTTAAAAAACCTCCCACACCTCCCCCTGAACCTGAAACATAAAATGAAT
GCAATTGTTGTTGTTAACTTGTTTATTGCAGCTTATAATGGTTACAAATAAAGCAATAGCATCACAAATT
TCACAAATAAAGCATTTTTTTCACTGCATTCTAGTTGTGGTTTGTCCAAACTCATCAATGTATCTTATCA
TGTCTGGATCTGATCACTGCTTGAGCCTAGGAGATCCGAACCAGATAAGTGAAAGCCTGCATCCGCAGAT
CTTAATTAATAAAACACGATACATTGTTATTAGTACATTTATTAAGCGCTAGATTCTGTGCGTTGTTGAT
TTACAGACAATTGTTGTACGTATTTTAATAATTCATTAAATTTATAATCTTTAGGGTGGTATGTTAGAGC
GAAAATCAAATGATTTTCAGCGTCTTTATATCTGAATTTAAATATTAAATCCTCAATAGATTTGTAAAAT
AGGTTTCGATTAGTTTCAAACAAGGGTTGTTTTTCCGAACCGATGGCTGGACTATCTAATGGATTTTCGC
TCAACGCCACAAAACTTGCCAAATCTTGTAGCAGCAATCTAGCTTTGTCGATATTCGTTTGTGTTTTGTT
TTGTAATAAAGGTTCGACGTCGTTCAAAATATTATGCGCTTTTGTATTTCTTTCATCACTGTCGTTAGTG
TACAATTGACTCGACGTAAACACGTTAAATAACGCTTGGACATATTTAACATCGGGCGTGTTAGCTTTAT
TAGGCCGATTATCGTCGTCGTCCCAACCCTCGTCGTTAGAAGTTGCTTCCGAAGACGATTTTGCCATAGC
CACACGACGCCTATTAATTGTGTCGGCTAACACGTCCGCGATCAAATTTGTAGTTGAGCTTTTTGGGCCT
CATGGGCCTTCCGCTCACTGCCCGCTTTCCAGTCGGGAAACCTGTCGTGCCAGCTGCATTAACATGGTCA
TAGCTGTTTCCTTGCGTATTGGGCGCTCTCCGCTTCCTCGCTCACTGACTCGCTGCGCTCGGTCGTTCGG
GTAAAGCCTGGGGTGCCTAATGAGCAAAAGGCCAGCAAAAGGCCAGGAACCGTAAAAAGGCCGCGTTGCT
GGCGTTTTTCCATAGGCTCCGCCCCCCTGACGAGCATCACAAAAATCGACGCTCAAGTCAGAGGTGGCGA
AACCCGACAGGACTATAAAGATACCAGGCGTTTCCCCCTGGAAGCTCCCTCGTGCGCTCTCCTGTTCCGA
CCCTGCCGCTTACCGGATACCTGTCCGCCTTTCTCCCTTCGGGAAGCGTGGCGCTTTCTCATAGCTCACG
CTGTAGGTATCTCAGTTCGGTGTAGGTCGTTCGCTCCAAGCTGGGCTGTGTGCACGAACCCCCCGTTCAG
CCCGACCGCTGCGCCTTATCCGGTAACTATCGTCTTGAGTCCAACCCGGTAAGACACGACTTATCGCCAC
TGGCAGCAGCCACTGGTAACAGGATTAGCAGAGCGAGGTATGTAGGCGGTGCTACAGAGTTCTTGAAGTG
GTGGCCTAACTACGGCTACACTAGAAGAACAGTATTTGGTATCTGCGCTCTGCTGAAGCCAGTTACCTTC
GGAAAAAGAGTTGGTAGCTCTTGATCCGGCAAACAAACCACCGCTGGTAGCGGTGGTTTTTTTGTTTGCA
AGCAGCAGATTACGCGCAGAAAAAAAGGATCTCAAGAAGATCCTTTGATCTTTTCTACGGGGTCTGACGC
TCAGTGGAACGAAAACTCACGTTAAGGGATTTTGGTCATGAGATTATCAAAAAGGATCTTCACCTAGATC
CTTTTAAATTAAAAATGAAGTTTTAAATCAATCTAAAGTATATATGAGTAAACTTGGTCTGACAGTTACC
AATGCTTAATCAGTGAGGCACCTATCTCAGCGATCTGTCTATTTCGTTCATCCATAGTTGCCTGACTCCC
CGTCGTGTAGATAACTACGATACGGGAGGGCTTACCATCTGGCCCCAGTGCTGCAATGATACCGCGAGAA
CCACGCTCACCGGCTCCAGATTTATCAGCAATAAACCAGCCAGCCGGAAGGGCCGAGCGCAGAAGTGGTC
CTGCAACTTTATCCGCCTCCATCCAGTCTATTAATTGTTGCCGGGAAGCTAGAGTAAGTAGTTCGCCAGT
TAATAGTTTGCGCAACGTTGTTGCCATTGCTACAGGCATCGTGGTGTCACGCTCGTCGTTTGGTATGGCT
TCATTCAGCTCCGGTTCCCAACGATCAAGGCGAGTTACATGATCCCCCATGTTGTGCAAAAAAGCGGTTA
GCTCCTTCGGTCCTCCGATCGTTGTCAGAAGTAAGTTGGCCGCAGTGTTATCACTCATGGTTATGGCAGC
ACTGCATAATTCTCTTACTGTCATGCCATCCGTAAGATGCTTTTCTGTGACTGGTGAGTACTCAACCAAG
TCATTCTGAGAATAGTGTATGCGGCGACCGAGTTGCTCTTGCCCGGCGTCAATACGGGATAATACCGCGC
CACATAGCAGAACTTTAAAAGTGCTCATCATTGGAAAACGTTCTTCGGGGCGAAAACTCTCAAGGATCTT
ACCGCTGTTGAGATCCAGTTCGATGTAACCCACTCGTGCACCCAACTGATCTTCAGCATCTTTTACTTTC
ACCAGCGTTTCTGGGTGAGCAAAAACAGGAAGGCAAAATGCCGCAAAAAAGGGAATAAGGGCGACACGGA
AATGTTGAATACTCATACTCTTCCTTTTTCAATATTATTGAAGCATTTATCAGGGTTATTGTCTCATGAG
CGGATACATATTTGAATGTATTTAGAAAAATAAACAAATAGGGGTTCCGCGCACATTTCCCCGAAAAGTG
CCACCTAAATTGTAAGCGTTAATATTTTGTTAAAATTCGCGTTAAATTTTTGTTAAATCAGCTCATTTTT
TAACCAATAGGCCGAAATCGGCAAAATCCCTTATAAATCAAAAGAATAGACCGAGATAGGGTTGAGTGGC
CGCTACAGGGCGCTCCCATTCGCCATTCAGGCTGCGCAACTGTTGGGAAGGGCGTTTCGGTGCGGGCCTC
TTCGCTATTACGCCAGCTGGCGAAAGGGGGATGTGCTGCAAGGCGATTAAGTTGGGTAACGCCAGGGTTT
TCCCAGTCACGACGTTGTAAAACGACGGCCAGTGAGCGCGACGTAATACGACTCACTATAGGGCGAATTG
GCGGAAGGCCGTCAAGGCCGTGACGTTAAAACTATTAAGCCATCCAATCGACCGTTAGTCGAATCAGGAC
CGCTGGTGCGAGAAGCCGCGAAGTATGGCGAATGCATCGTATAACGTGTGGAGTCCGCTCATTAGAGCGT
CATGTTTAGACAAGAAAGCTACATATTTAATTGATCCCGATGATTTTATTGATAAATTGACCCTAACTCC
ATACACGGTATTCTACAATGGCGGGGTTTTGGTCAAAATTTCCGGACTGCGATTGTACATGCTGTTAACG
GCTCCGCCCACTATTAATGAAATTAAAAATTCCAATTTTAAAAAACGCAGCAAGAGAAACATTTGTATGA
AAGAATGCGTAGAAGGAAAGAAAAATGTCGTGGACATGCTGAACAACAAGATTAATATGCCTCCGTGTAT
AAAAAAAATATTGAACGATTTGAAAGAAAACAATGTACCGCGCGGCGGTATGTACAGGAAGAGGTTTATA
CTAAACTGTTACATTGCAAACGTGGTTTCGTGTGCCAAGTGTGAAAACCGATGTTTAATCAAGGCTCTGA
CGCATTTCTACAACCACGACTCCAAGTGTGTGGGTGAAGTCATGCATCTTTTAATCAAATCCCAAGATGT
GTATAAACCACCAAACTGCCAAAAAATGAAAACTGTGGACAAGCTCTGTCCGTTTGCTGGCAACTGCAAG
GGTCTCAATCCTATTTGTAATTATTGAATAATAAAACAATTATAAATGCTAAATTTGTTTTTTATTAACG
ATACAAACCAAACGCAACAAGAACATTTGTAGTATTATCTATAATTGAAAACGCGTAGTTATAATCGCTG
AGGTAATATTTAAAATCATTTTCAAATGATTCACAGTTAATTTGCGACAATATAATTTTATTTTCACATA
AACTAGACGCCTTGTCGTCTTCTTCTTCGTATTCCTTCTCTTTTTCATTTTTCTCCTCATAAAAATTAAC
ATAGTTATTATCGTATCCATATATGTATCTATCGTATAGAGTAAATTTTTTGTTGTCATAAATATATATG
TCTTTTTTAATGGGGTGTATAGTACCGCTGCGCATAGTTTTTCTGTAATTTACAACAGTGCTATTTTCTG
GTAGTTCTTCGGAGTGTGTTGCTTTAATTATTAAATTTATATAATCAATGAATTTGGGATCGTCGGTTTT
GTACAATATGTTGCCGGCATAGTACGCAGCTTCTTCTAGTTCAATTACACCATTTTTTAGCAGCACCGGA
TTAACATAACTTTCCAAAATGTTGTACGAACCGTTAAACAAAAACAGTTCACCTCCCTTTTCTATACTAT
TGTCTGCGAGCAGTTGTTTGTTGTTAAAAATAACAGCCATTGTAATGAGACGCACAAACTAATATCACAA
GCTGCCACCATTTTGTTCGCCCAGGACTCTAGCTATAGTTCTAGTGGTTGGCTACGTATACTCCGGAATA
TTAATAGATCATGGAGATAATTAAAATGATAACCATCTCGCAAATAAATAAGTATTTTACTGTTTTCGTA
ACAGTTTTGTAATAAAAAAACCTATAAATATTCCGGATTATTCATACCGTCCCACCATCGGGCGCGGATC
GCCACCATGGGC
Features (pLannotate 1.2.2; 17 found; start..end, strand, type, name):
      1..59      +  sig_peptide    melittin signal sequence (fragment): signal sequence from honeybee melittin
    181..483     +  CDS            ccdB: CCDB_ECOLI - Also known as G, letB, letD. Experimental evidence at protein level: Swiss-Prot protein existence level 1. Toxic component of a type II toxin-antitoxin (TA) system, functioning in plasmid maintainence. Responsible for the post- segregational killing (PSK) of plasmid-free cells, also referred to as a plasmid addiction system. Half-life of over 2 hours. Cell killing by CcdB is accompanied by filamentation, defects in chromosome and plasmid segregation, defects in cell division, formation of anucleate cells, decreased DNA synthesis and plasmid loss. Interferes with the activity of DN
    557..574     +  CDS            7xHis (fragment): 6xHis affinity tag
    610..693     +  CDS            large T antigen (fragment): large T antigen from SV40 (simian virus 40)
    716..850     +  polyA_signal   SV40 poly(A) signal: SV40 polyadenylation signal
    923..1295    +  3'UTR          polyhedrin 3' UTR: 3' UTR from the Autographa californica nucleopolyhedrovirus polyhedrin gene (Suzuki et al., 2006)
   1555..1602    -  CDS            lacI (fragment): lac repressor; lacI; The lac repressor binds to the lac operator to inhibit transcription in E. coli. This inhibition can be relieved by adding lactose or isopropyl-β-D-thiogalactopyranoside (IPTG).
   1639..1679    -  rep_origin     RSF ori (fragment): Plasmids containing the RSF 1030 origin of replication can be propagated in E. coli cells that contain additional plasmids with compatible origins.
   1757..2345    -  rep_origin     ori: high-copy-number ColE1/pMB1/pBR322/pUC origin of replication
   2516..3376    -  CDS            AmpR: β-lactamase; bla; confers resistance to ampicillin, carbenicillin, and related antibiotics
   3377..3481    -  promoter       AmpR promoter: bla
   3507..3638    -  rep_origin     M13 ori (fragment): M13 bacteriophage origin of replication; arrow indicates direction of (+) strand synthesis
   3659..3815    -  CDS            lacZα (fragment): LacZα fragment of β-galactosidase; lacZ fragment
   3824..3842    +  promoter       T7 promoter: promoter for bacteriophage T7 RNA polymerase
   3945..4574    +  CDS            LEF-2: LEF2_NPVAC - Experimental evidence at protein level: Swiss-Prot protein existence level 1. Plays an essential role in viral DNA replication. Does not seem to participate in the initiation step but is rather important for the amplification of DNA. Also required for expression from the vp39 and polh promoters. From Autographa californica nuclear polyhedrosis virus (AcMNPV).
   4615..5220    +  CDS            ORF603: baculovirus ORF603 protein
   5328..5419    +  promoter       polyhedrin promoter: polh from Autographa californica; promoter for the baculovirus polyhedrin gene
