[The description below was written by a language model from this plasmid's Addgene catalogue record and pLannotate feature annotations shown in this document.]
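Description:
pOCC167 is a baculovirus transfer (shuttle) vector built on the pOET1 backbone and belonging to the FlexiBAC system for insect-cell protein expression. It is an empty destination plasmid: it carries a cloning cassette rather than a gene of interest. In E. coli it replicates from a high-copy ColE1/pUC-type origin and is selected with ampicillin through the β-lactamase gene. Because the cassette contains the ccdB toxin gene, the unmodified plasmid must be kept in a ccdB-tolerant strain, and the record lists DB3.1.

The expression cassette is driven by the very late AcMNPV polyhedrin (polH) promoter. Downstream lies the honeybee melittin signal sequence, then a NotI–ccdB–AscI stuffer, a 3C protease recognition site, a 6xHis tag and a stop codon. An SV40 polyadenylation signal and the polyhedrin 3′ UTR follow the cassette. Replacing the stuffer with an open reading frame between NotI and AscI removes ccdB, so in ordinary cloning strains the toxin counter-selects against uncut or religated parental vector. The resulting fusion protein is directed into the secretory pathway by the melittin leader and carries a C-terminal His tag for affinity purification, which can be removed with 3C protease.

The LEF-2 and ORF603 sequences upstream of the promoter are baculoviral flanking regions. Together with the polyhedrin-locus sequence downstream, they presumably serve as homology arms for recombination with the FlashBac bacmid in insect cells to generate recombinant virus. The two sequence records (depositor and NGS) differ by one nucleotide in length and in their start position but show the same set of features. The small lacI, RSF ori, M13 ori, lacZα and large T antigen hits are fragments, most likely backbone remnants.
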