Addgene plasmid #118909: pOCC167
Purpose: shuttle vector for baculovirus production, using FlashBac bacmid; for recombinant protein with honey bee melitine secretion signal and C-terminal HIS6, cleavable with 3C protease
Depositing lab: Marc Bickle & PEPC MPI CBG. Depositing organization: Max Planck Institute of Molecular Cell Biology and Genetics. Publication: FlexiBAC: a versatile, open-source baculovirus vector system for protein expression, secretion, and proteolytic processing. Lemaitre RP, Bogdanova A, Borgonovo B, Woodruff JB, Drechsel DN. BMC Biotechnol. 2019 Mar 29;19(1):20. doi: 10.1186/s12896-019-0512-z. PubMed 30925874.
Backbone
  Vector backbone: pOET1
  Backbone size w/o insert (bp): 4900
  Vector type: Insect Expression
Growth in bacteria
  Bacterial resistance: Ampicillin, 100 μg/mL
  Growth temperature: 37°C
  Growth strain: DB3.1
  Copy number: High Copy
Gene/Insert
  Gene/Insert name: NcoI-HBMss-NotI-ccdB-AscI-3C-HIS6-stop-HindIII cassette
  Promoter: polH
  Tag / fusion protein: HIS6, cleavable with 3C protease (C terminal on backbone)
  Cloning method: Restriction Enzyme; 5′ cloning site NotI (unknown if destroyed); 3′ cloning site AscI (unknown if destroyed)
Terms and licenses: Academic/Nonprofit Terms; Industry Terms: Not Available to Industry
How to cite: pOCC167 was a gift from Marc Bickle & PEPC MPI CBG (Addgene plasmid # 118909 ; http://n2t.net/addgene:118909 ; RRID:Addgene_118909)
